>Addgene plasmid #70455 | R777-E171 Hs.PIK3R1 | depositor full sequence | sequence record 125904 | Full Sequence
TTAACGCTAGCATGGATGTTTTCCCAGTCACGACGTTGTAAAACGACGGCCAGTCTTAAAATTCGAGCTC
GGTCCGAGGATCCGAAATAATGATTTTATTTTGACTGATAGTGACCTGTTCGTTGCAACAAATTGATAAG
CAATGCTTTTTTATAATGCCAACTTTGTACAAAAAAGTTGGCACCATGAGTGCTGAGGGGTACCAGTACA
GAGCGCTGTATGATTATAAAAAGGAAAGAGAAGAAGATATTGACTTGCACTTGGGTGACATATTGACTGT
GAATAAAGGGTCCTTAGTAGCTCTTGGATTCAGTGATGGACAGGAAGCCAGGCCTGAAGAAATTGGCTGG
TTAAATGGCTATAATGAAACCACAGGGGAAAGGGGGGACTTTCCGGGAACTTACGTAGAATATATTGGAA
GGAAAAAAATCTCGCCTCCCACACCAAAGCCCCGGCCACCTCGGCCTCTTCCTGTTGCACCAGGTTCTTC
GAAAACTGAAGCAGATGTTGAACAACAAGCTTTGACTCTCCCGGATCTTGCAGAGCAGTTTGCCCCTCCT
GACATTGCCCCGCCTCTTCTTATCAAGCTCGTGGAAGCCATTGAAAAGAAAGGTCTGGAATGTTCAACTC
TATACAGAACACAGAGCTCCAGCAACCTGGCAGAATTACGACAGCTTCTTGATTGTGATACACCCTCCGT
GGACTTGGAAATGATCGATGTGCACGTTTTGGCTGACGCTTTCAAACGCTATCTCCTGGACTTACCAAAT
CCTGTCATTCCAGCAGCCGTTTACAGTGAAATGATTTCTTTAGCTCCAGAAGTACAAAGCTCCGAAGAAT
ATATTCAGCTATTGAAGAAGCTTATTAGGTCGCCTAGCATACCTCATCAGTATTGGCTTACGCTTCAGTA
TTTGTTAAAACATTTCTTCAAGCTCTCTCAAACCTCCAGCAAAAATCTGTTGAATGCAAGAGTACTCTCT
GAAATTTTCAGCCCTATGCTTTTCAGATTCTCAGCAGCCAGCTCTGATAATACTGAAAACCTCATAAAAG
TTATAGAAATTTTAATCTCAACTGAATGGAATGAACGACAGCCTGCACCAGCACTGCCTCCTAAACCACC
AAAACCTACTACTGTAGCCAACAACGGTATGAATAACAATATGTCCTTACAAGATGCTGAATGGTACTGG
GGAGATATCTCGAGGGAAGAAGTGAATGAAAAACTTCGAGATACAGCAGACGGGACCTTTTTGGTACGAG
ATGCGTCTACTAAAATGCATGGTGATTATACTCTTACACTAAGGAAAGGGGGAAATAACAAATTAATCAA
AATATTTCATCGAGATGGGAAATATGGCTTCTCTGACCCATTAACCTTCAGTTCTGTGGTTGAATTAATA
AACCACTACCGGAATGAATCTCTAGCTCAGTATAATCCCAAATTGGATGTGAAATTACTTTATCCAGTAT
CCAAATACCAACAGGATCAAGTTGTCAAAGAAGATAATATTGAAGCTGTAGGGAAAAAATTACATGAATA
TAACACTCAGTTTCAAGAAAAAAGTCGAGAATATGATAGATTATATGAAGAATATACCCGCACATCCCAG
GAAATCCAAATGAAAAGGACAGCTATTGAAGCATTTAATGAAACCATAAAAATATTTGAAGAACAGTGCC
AGACCCAAGAGCGGTACAGCAAAGAATACATAGAAAAGTTTAAACGTGAAGGCAATGAGAAAGAAATACA
AAGGATTATGCATAATTATGATAAGTTGAAGTCTCGAATCAGTGAAATTATTGACAGTAGAAGAAGATTG
GAAGAAGACTTGAAGAAGCAGGCAGCTGAGTATCGAGAAATTGACAAACGTATGAACAGCATTAAACCAG
ACCTTATCCAGCTGAGAAAGACGAGAGACCAATACTTGATGTGGTTGACTCAAAAAGGTGTTCGGCAAAA
GAAGTTGAACGAGTGGTTGGGCAATGAAAACACTGAAGACCAATATTCACTGGTGGAAGATGATGAAGAT
TTGCCCCATCATGATGAGAAGACATGGAATGTTGGAAGCAGCAACCGAAACAAAGCTGAAAACCTGTTGC
GAGGGAAGCGAGATGGCACTTTTCTTGTCCGGGAGAGCAGTAAACAGGGCTGCTATGCCTGCTCTGTAGT
GGTGGACGGCGAAGTAAAGCATTGTGTCATAAACAAAACAGCAACTGGCTATGGCTTTGCCGAGCCCTAT
AACTTGTACAGCTCTCTGAAAGAACTGGTGCTACATTACCAACACACCTCCCTTGTGCAGCACAACGACT
CCCTCAATGTCACACTAGCCTACCCAGTATATGCACAGCAGAGGCGATAATCAACTTTCTTGTACAAAGT
TGGCATTATAGGAAAGCATTGCTTATCAATTTGTTGCAACGAACAGGTCACTATCAGTCAAAATAAAATC
ATTATTTGCATGCAAGCTTAGATCCTCTAGACCAGCCAGGACAGAAATGCCTCGACTTCGCTGCTACCCA
AGGTTGCCGGGTGACGCACACCGTGGAAACGGATGAAGGCACGAACCCAGTGGACATAAGCCTGTTCGGT
TCGTAAGCTGTAATGCAAGTAGCGTATGCGCTCACGCAACTGGTCCAGAACCTTGACCGAACGCAGCGGT
GGTAACGGCGCAGTGGCGGTTTTCATGGCTTGTTATGACTGTTTTTTTGGGGTACAGTCTATGCCTCGGG
CATCCAAGCAGCAAGCGCGTTACGCCGTGGGTCGATGTTTGATGTTATGGAGCAGCAACGATGTTACGCA
GCAGGGCAGTCGCCCTAAAACAAAGTTAAACATTATGAGGGAAGCGGTGATCGCCGAAGTATCGACTCAA
CTATCAGAGGTAGTTGGCGTCATCGAGCGCCATCTCGAACCGACGTTGCTGGCCGTACATTTGTACGGCT
CCGCAGTGGATGGCGGCCTGAAGCCACACAGTGATATTGATTTGCTGGTTACGGTGACCGTAAGGCTTGA
TGAAACAACGCGGCGAGCTTTGATCAACGACCTTTTGGAAACTTCGGCTTCCCCTGGAGAGAGCGAGATT
CTCCGCGCTGTAGAAGTCACCATTGTTGTGCACGACGACATCATTCCGTGGCGTTATCCAGCTAAGCGCG
AACTGCAATTTGGAGAATGGCAGCGCAATGACATTCTTGCAGGTATCTTCGAGCCAGCCACGATCGACAT
TGATCTGGCTATCTTGCTGACAAAAGCAAGAGAACATAGCGTTGCCTTGGTAGGTCCAGCGGCGGAGGAA
CTCTTTGATCCGGTTCCTGAACAGGATCTATTTGAGGCGCTAAATGAAACCTTAACGCTATGGAACTCGC
CGCCCGACTGGGCTGGCGATGAGCGAAATGTAGTGCTTACGTTGTCCCGCATTTGGTACAGCGCAGTAAC
CGGCAAAATCGCGCCGAAGGATGTCGCTGCCGACTGGGCAATGGAGCGCCTGCCGGCCCAGTATCAGCCC
GTCATACTTGAAGCTAGACAGGCTTATCTTGGACAAGAAGAAGATCGCTTGGCCTCGCGCGCAGATCAGT
TGGAAGAATTTGTCCACTACGTGAAAGGCGAGATCACCAAGGTAGTCGGCAAATAACCCTCGAGCCACCC
ATGACCAAAATCCCTTAACGTGAGTTACGCGTCGTTCCACTGAGCGTCAGACCCCGTAGAAAAGATCAAA
GGATCTTCTTGAGATCCTTTTTTTCTGCGCGTAATCTGCTGCTTGCAAACAAAAAAACCACCGCTACCAG
CGGTGGTTTGTTTGCCGGATCAAGAGCTACCAACTCTTTTTCCGAAGGTAACTGGCTTCAGCAGAGCGCA
GATACCAAATACTGTCCTTCTAGTGTAGCCGTAGTTAGGCCACCACTTCAAGAACTCTGTAGCACCGCCT
ACATACCTCGCTCTGCTAATCCTGTTACCAGTGGCTGCTGCCAGTGGCGATAAGTCGTGTCTTACCGGGT
TGGACTCAAGACGATAGTTACCGGATAAGGCGCAGCGGTCGGGCTGAACGGGGGGTTCGTGCACACAGCC
CAGCTTGGAGCGAACGACCTACACCGAACTGAGATACCTACAGCGTGAGCATTGAGAAAGCGCCACGCTT
CCCGAAGGGAGAAAGGCGGACAGGTATCCGGTAAGCGGCAGGGTCGGAACAGGAGAGCGCACGAGGGAGC
TTCCAGGGGGAAACGCCTGGTATCTTTATAGTCCTGTCGGGTTTCGCCACCTCTGACTTGAGCGTCGATT
TTTGTGATGCTCGTCAGGGGGGCGGAGCCTATGGAAAAACGCCAGCAACGCGGCCTTTTTACGGTTCCTG
GCCTTTTGCTGGCCTTTTGCTCACATGTTCTTTCCTGCGTTATCCCCTGATTCTGTGGATAACCGTATTA
CCGCCTTTGAGTGAGCTGATACCGCTCGCCGCAGCCGAACGACCGAGCGCAGCGAGTCAGTGAGCGAGGA
AGCGGAAGAGCGCCCAATACGCAAACCGCCTCTCCCCGCGCGTTGGCCGATTCATTAATGCAGCTGGCAC
GACAGGTTTCCCGACTGGAAAGCGGGCAGTGAGCGCAACGCAATTAATACGCGTACCGCTAGCCAGGAAG
AGTTTGTAGAAACGCAAAAAGGCCATCCGTCAGGATGGCCTTCTGCTTAGTTTGATGCCTGGCAGTTTAT
GGCGGGCGTCCTGCCCGCCACCCTCCGGGCCGTTGCTTCACAACGTTCAAATCCGCTCCCGGCGGATTTG
TCCTACTCAGGAGAGCGTTCACCGACAAACAACAGATAAAACGAAAGGCCCAGTCTTCCGACTGAGCCTT
TCGTTTTATTTGATGCCTGGCAGTTCCCTACTCTCGCG
Features (pLannotate 1.2.2; 11 found; start..end, strand, type, name):
     18..54      -  CDS            lacZα (fragment): LacZα fragment of β-galactosidase; lacZ fragment
     85..180     +  protein_bind   attL3: mutant version of attL; recombination site for the Gateway® LR reaction LR Clonase™
    186..2357    +  CDS            PIK3R1: P85A_HUMAN - Also known as GRB1. Experimental evidence at protein level: Swiss-Prot protein existence level 1. Binds to activated (phosphorylated) protein-Tyr kinases, through its SH2 domain, and acts as an adapter, mediating the association of the p110 catalytic unit to the plasma membrane. Necessary for the insulin-stimulated increase in glucose uptake and glycogen synthesis in insulin-sensitive tissues. Plays an important role in signaling in response to FGFR1, FGFR2, FGFR3, FGFR4, KITLG/SCF, KIT, PDGFRA and PDGFRB. Likewise, plays a role in ITGB2 signaling (PubMed:17626883, PubMed:19805105
   2365..2458    -  protein_bind   attL2 (fragment): mutant version of attL; recombination site for the Gateway® LR reaction LR Clonase™
   2573..2596    +  promoter       Pc promoter (fragment): intI1 (promoter lies within the coding sequence); class 1 integron promoter
   2772..2828    +  CDS            GmR (fragment): gentamycin acetyltransferase; aacC1; confers resistance to gentamycin
   2835..3626    +  CDS            SmR: aminoglycoside adenylyltransferase (Murphy, 1985); aadA; confers resistance to spectinomycin and streptomycin
   3719..4307    +  rep_origin     ori: high-copy-number ColE1/pMB1/pBR322/pUC origin of replication
   4490..4582    +  CDS            lacI (fragment): lac repressor; lacI; The lac repressor binds to the lac operator to inhibit transcription in E. coli. This inhibition can be relieved by adding lactose or isopropyl-β-D-thiogalactopyranoside (IPTG).
   4637..4664    -  terminator     rrnB T2 terminator: transcription terminator T2 from the E. coli rrnB gene
   4796..4839    +  terminator     rrnB T1 terminator: Escherichia coli rrnB; transcription terminator T1 from the E. coli rrnB gene
