[The description below was written by a language model from this plasmid's Addgene catalogue record and pLannotate feature annotations shown in this document.]
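Description:
R777-E171 Hs.PIK3R1 is a Gateway entry clone built on the pDonor-255 backbone, carrying the human PIK3R1 open reading frame (reference transcript NM_181523.2) in a plasmid of about 4.9 kb. It is a bacterial cloning intermediate rather than an expression vector. It replicates in E. coli from a high-copy ColE1/pUC-type origin and is selected with spectinomycin through the aadA (SmR) aminoglycoside adenylyltransferase gene. That gene sits downstream of fragments of a class 1 integron Pc promoter and a gentamicin acetyltransferase gene, which appear to be remnants of the cassette's origin. Short lacZα and lacI fragments are likewise backbone remnants, and rrnB T1 and T2 terminators help insulate the cloning region from read-through transcription.

The payload is the roughly 2.2 kb coding sequence for p85α, the regulatory subunit of class IA phosphoinositide 3-kinase. This subunit binds phosphorylated tyrosine kinases through its SH2 domains and recruits the p110 catalytic subunit to the membrane downstream of receptors such as PDGFR, FGFR and KIT, and in insulin signalling. The ORF is flanked by attL recombination sites. The automated annotation labels the upstream site attL3 and the downstream one an attL2 fragment, and the record does not otherwise specify the site identities. No promoter drives the insert in this plasmid. Expression elements are supplied by the destination vector after an LR Clonase reaction transfers the ORF. Because the clone retains its stop codon, it suits native, untagged expression or N-terminal fusions, but not C-terminal tagging.
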