Addgene plasmid #70455: R777-E171 Hs.PIK3R1
Purpose: Gateway ORF clone of human PIK3R1 [NM_181523.2] with stop codon (for native or N-terminal fusions)
Depositing lab: Dominic Esposito. Depositing organization: National Cancer Institute (NCI).
Backbone
  Vector backbone: pDonor-255
  Backbone size w/o insert (bp): 2693
  Vector type: Gateway Entry Clone
Growth in bacteria
  Bacterial resistance: Spectinomycin, 50 μg/mL
  Growth temperature: 37°C
  Growth strain: DH10B
  Copy number: High Copy
Gene/Insert
  Gene/Insert name: PIK3R1 (alt name: NM_181523.2)
  Species: H. sapiens (human)
  Insert size (bp): 2175
  Entrez Gene: PIK3R1 (a.k.a. AGM7, GRB1, IMD36, p85, p85-ALPHA, p85alpha)
  Cloning method: Gateway Cloning
  Sequencing primers: 5′ M13F 23-mer (5'-CCCAGTCACGACGTTGTAAAACG); 3′ attLR 23-mer (5'-TAACATCAGAGATTTTGAGACAC)
Terms and licenses: Academic/Nonprofit Terms; Industry Terms: Not Available to Industry
How to cite: R777-E171 Hs.PIK3R1 was a gift from Dominic Esposito (Addgene plasmid # 70455 ; http://n2t.net/addgene:70455 ; RRID:Addgene_70455)
