>Addgene plasmid #70455 | R777-E171 Hs.PIK3R1 | addgene partial sequence | sequence record 132195 | pCR8_R1 5'-cgaaccgaacaggcttatgt-3'
GGTGTGCGTCACCCGGCAACCTTGGGTAGCAGCGAAGTCGAGGCATTTCTGTCCTGGCTGGTCTAGAGGA
TCTAAGCTTGCATGCAAATAATGATTTTATTTTGACTGATAGTGACCTGTTCGTTGCAACAAATTGATAA
GCAATGCTTTCCTATAATGCCAACTTTGTACAAGAAAGTTGATTATCGCCTCTGCTGTGCATATACTGGG
TAGGCTAGTGTGACATTGAGGGAGTCGTTGTGCTGCACAAGGGAGGTGTGTTGGTAATGTAGCACCAGTT
CTTTCAGAGAGCTGTACAAGTTATAGGGCTCGGCAAAGCCATAGCCAGTTGCTGTTTTGTTTATGACACA
ATGCTTTACTTCGCCGTCCACCACTACAGAGCAGGCATAGCAGCCCTGTTTACTGCTCTCCCGGACAAGA
AAAGTGCCATCTCGCTTCCCTCGCAACAGGTTTTCAGCTTTGTTTCGGTTGCTGCTTCCAACATTCCATG
TCTTCTCATCATGATGGGGCAAATCTTCATCATCTTCCACCAGTGAATATTGGTCTTCAGTGTTTTCATT
GCCCAACCACTCGTTCAACTTCTTTTGCCGAACACCTTTTTGAGTCAACCACATCAAGTATTGGTCTCTC
GTCTTTCTCAGCTGGATAAGGTCTGGTTTAATGCTGTTCATACGTTTGTCAATTTCTCGATACTCAGCTG
CCTGCTTCTTCAAGTCTTCTTCCAATCTTCTTCTACTGTCAATAATTTCACTGATTCGAGACTTCAACTT
ATCATAATTATGCATAATCCTTTGTATTTCTTTCTCATTGCCTTCACGTTTAAACTTTTCTATGTATTCT
TTGCTGTACCGCTCTTGGGTCTGGCACTGTTCTTCAAATATTTTTATGGTTTCATTAAATGCTTCAATAG
CTGTCCTTTTCATTTGGATTTCCTGGGATGTGCGGGTATATTCTTCATATAATCTATCATATTCTCGACT
TTTTTCTTGAAACTGAGTGTTATATTCATGTAATTTTTTCCCTACAGCTTCAATATTATCTTCTTTGACA
ACTTGATCCTGTTGGTATTTGGATACTGGATAAAGTAATTTCACATCCAATTTGGGATTATACTGAGCT
